Addgene plasmid #164590: pLVX-puro_G-CEPIA1er
Purpose: Stable integration and expression of G-CEPIA1er in mammalian cells
Depositing lab: Joseph Hyser. Depositing organization: Baylor College of Medicine. Publication: Rotavirus Calcium Dysregulation Manifests as Dynamic Calcium Signaling in the Cytoplasm and Endoplasmic Reticulum. Chang-Graham AL, Perry JL, Strtak AC, Ramachandran NK, Criglar JM, Philip AA, Patton JT, Estes MK, Hyser JM. Sci Rep. 2019 Jul 25;9(1):10822. doi: 10.1038/s41598-019-46856-8. PubMed 31346185.
Backbone
  Vector backbone: pLVX-puro
  Backbone manufacturer: Clontech
  Backbone size w/o insert (bp): 8037
  Total vector size (bp): 9535
  Vector type: Mammalian Expression, Lentiviral
  Selectable markers: Puromycin
Growth in bacteria
  Bacterial resistance: Ampicillin, 100 μg/mL
  Growth temperature: 37°C
  Growth strain: NEB Stable
  Copy number: High Copy
Gene/Insert
  Gene/Insert name: G-CEPIA1er
  Species: Synthetic
  Insert size (bp): 1497
  Mutation: G-GECO1.1 E299D M304L D328N N345K F360W G369S E372D V395E D401E
  Promoter: CMV
  Tag / fusion protein: Myc (C terminal on insert)
  Cloning method: Restriction Enzyme; 5′ cloning site XhoI (destroyed during cloning); 3′ cloning site XbaI (not destroyed)
  Sequencing primers: 5′ CMV Forward
Terms and licenses: Academic/Nonprofit Terms; Industry Terms: Not Available to Industry
How to cite: pLVX-puro_G-CEPIA1er was a gift from Joseph Hyser (Addgene plasmid # 164590 ; http://n2t.net/addgene:164590 ; RRID:Addgene_164590)
