[The description below was written by a language model from this plasmid's Addgene catalogue record and pLannotate feature annotations shown in this document.]
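Description:
pLVX-puro_G-CEPIA1er is an HIV-1-based lentiviral transfer plasmid built on the Clontech pLVX-puro backbone and intended for stable integration and expression of the endoplasmic reticulum calcium indicator G-CEPIA1er in mammalian cells. In bacteria it is maintained through a high-copy ColE1/pUC-type origin and an ampicillin resistance gene. The catalogue lists a total size of 9,535 bp, while the sequenced record used for the feature table is 9,488 nt, a small discrepancy the record does not explain.

Between the two annotated HIV-1 LTRs lie the elements needed for vector RNA packaging and transduction: the Ψ packaging signal with an adjoining gag fragment, the Rev response element for nuclear export of the unspliced genome, and the cPPT/CTS, which aids nuclear import of the reverse-transcribed DNA. Residual nef and Rev fragments are viral remnants rather than functional genes.

The payload is driven by the CMV immediate early enhancer and promoter. It begins with a mouse immunoglobulin heavy chain signal sequence that directs the sensor into the secretory pathway. This is followed by the sensor coding region, which the annotation software matched to GCaMP6f because of shared circularly permuted GFP–calmodulin architecture. According to the catalogue it is a synthetic G-GECO1.1 derivative carrying nine substitutions, with a C-terminal Myc tag that the feature table does not annotate.

Downstream, a mouse PGK promoter drives puromycin N-acetyltransferase for selection of transduced cells. A WPRE precedes the 3′ LTR to enhance transcript stability and expression. The associated publication used such sensors to follow calcium dynamics in the cytoplasm and ER during rotavirus infection.
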