Features (pLannotate 1.2.2; 25 found; start..end, strand, type, name):
    377..634     +  LTR            5' LTR (truncated): truncated 5' long terminal repeat (LTR) from HIV-1
    681..806     +  misc_feature   HIV-1 Ψ: packaging signal of human immunodeficiency virus type 1
    790..1128    +  CDS            HIV-1 gag (fragment): gag protein from human immunodeficiency virus 1; gag
   1303..1536    +  misc_feature   RRE: The Rev response element (RRE) of HIV-1 allows for Rev-dependent mRNA export from the nucleus to the cytoplasm.
   1913..2013    +  CDS            Rev (fragment): human immunodeficiency virus 1 (HIV-1) Rev protein; rev; enhances nuclear export of unspliced and incompletely spliced viral mRNAs
   2028..2143    +  misc_feature   cPPT/CTS: central polypurine tract and central termination sequence of HIV-1 (lacking the first T)
   2201..2504    +  enhancer       CMV enhancer: human cytomegalovirus immediate early enhancer
   2505..2708    +  promoter       CMV promoter: human cytomegalovirus (CMV) immediate early promoter
   2793..2820    +  misc_feature   MCS (fragment): multiple cloning site
   2827..2965    +  sig_peptide    IgH signal sequence: modified signal sequence from the mouse immunoglobulin heavy chain variable region
   2985..4234    +  CDS            GCaMP6f (fragment): improved fluorescent protein-based calcium sensor (Chen et al., 2013)
   4323..4822    +  promoter       PGK promoter: mouse phosphoglycerate kinase 1 promoter
   4843..5442    +  CDS            PuroR: puromycin N-acetyltransferase; pac from Streptomyces alboniger; confers resistance to puromycin
   5456..6044    +  misc_feature   WPRE: woodchuck hepatitis virus posttranscriptional regulatory element
   6061..6579    +  CDS            nef (fragment): NEF_HV1BR - Experimental evidence at protein level: Swiss-Prot protein existence level 1. Extracellular Nef protein targets CD4(+) T-lymphocytes for apoptosis by interacting with CXCR4 surface receptors (PubMed:14990729). From Human immunodeficiency virus type 1 group M subtype B (isolate BRU/LAI) (HIV-1).
   6627..6884    +  LTR            5' LTR (truncated): truncated 5' long terminal repeat (LTR) from HIV-1
   7037..7053    -  protein_bind   lac operator: The lac repressor binds to the lac operator to inhibit transcription in E. coli. This inhibition can be relieved by adding lactose or isopropyl-β-D-thiogalactopyranoside (IPTG). lac repressor encoded by lacI
   7061..7091    -  promoter       lac promoter: promoter for the E. coli lac operon
   7106..7127    -  protein_bind   CAP binding site: CAP binding activates transcription in the presence of cAMP. E. coli catabolite activator protein
   7140..7232    -  CDS            lacI (fragment): lac repressor; lacI; The lac repressor binds to the lac operator to inhibit transcription in E. coli. This inhibition can be relieved by adding lactose or isopropyl-β-D-thiogalactopyranoside (IPTG).
   7415..8003    -  rep_origin     ori: high-copy-number ColE1/pMB1/pBR322/pUC origin of replication
   8174..9034    -  CDS            AmpR: β-lactamase; bla; confers resistance to ampicillin, carbenicillin, and related antibiotics
   9035..9139    -  promoter       AmpR promoter: bla
   9187..9321    +  polyA_signal   SV40 poly(A) signal: SV40 polyadenylation signal
   9488..329     +  CDS            nef (fragment) (across the origin): NEF_HV1BR - Experimental evidence at protein level: Swiss-Prot protein existence level 1. Extracellular Nef protein targets CD4(+) T-lymphocytes for apoptosis by interacting with CXCR4 surface receptors (PubMed:14990729). From Human immunodeficiency virus type 1 group M subtype B (isolate BRU/LAI) (HIV-1).
>Addgene plasmid #164590 | pLVX-puro_G-CEPIA1er | addgene full sequence | sequence record 325631 | Addgene NGS Result
TGGAAGGGCTAATTCACTCCCAAAGAAGACAAGATATCCTTGATCTGTGGATCTACCACACACAAGGCTA
CTTCCCTGATTAGCAGAACTACACACCAGGGCCAGGGGTCAGATATCCACTGACCTTTGGATGGTGCTAC
AAGCTAGTACCAGTTGAGCCAGATAAGGTAGAAGAGGCCAATAAAGGAGAGAACACCAGCTTGTTACACC
CTGTGAGCCTGCATGGGATGGATGACCCGGAGAGAGAAGTGTTAGAGTGGAGGTTTGACAGCCGCCTAGC
ATTTCATCACGTGGCCCGAGAGCTGCATCCGGAGTACTTCAAGAACTGCTGATATCGAGCTTGCTACAAG
GGACTTTCCGCTGGGGACTTTCCAGGGAGGCGTGGCCTGGGCGGGACTGGGGAGTGGCGAGCCCTCAGAT
CCTGCATATAAGCAGCTGCTTTTTGCCTGTACTGGGTCTCTCTGGTTAGACCAGATCTGAGCCTGGGAGC
TCTCTGGCTAACTAGGGAACCCACTGCTTAAGCCTCAATAAAGCTTGCCTTGAGTGCTTCAAGTAGTGTG
TGCCCGTCTGTTGTGTGACTCTGGTAACTAGAGATCCCTCAGACCCTTTTAGTCAGTGTGGAAAATCTCT
AGCAGTGGCGCCCGAACAGGGACTTGAAAGCGAAAGGGAAACCAGAGGAGCTCTCTCGACGCAGGACTCG
GCTTGCTGAAGCGCGCACGGCAAGAGGCGAGGGGCGGCGACTGGTGAGTACGCCAAAAATTTTGACTAGC
GGAGGCTAGAAGGAGAGAGATGGGTGCGAGAGCGTCAGTATTAAGCGGGGGAGAATTAGATCGCGATGGG
AAAAAATTCGGTTAAGGCCAGGGGGAAAGAAAAAATATAAATTAAAACATATAGTATGGGCAAGCAGGGA
GCTAGAACGATTCGCAGTTAATCCTGGCCTGTTAGAAACATCAGAAGGCTGTAGACAAATACTGGGACAG
CTACAACCATCCCTTCAGACAGGATCAGAAGAACTTAGATCATTATATAATACAGTAGCAACCCTCTATT
GTGTGCATCAAAGGATAGAGATAAAAGACACCAAGGAAGCTTTAGACAAGATAGAGGAAGAGCAAAACAA
AAGTAAGACCACCGCACAGCAAGCGGCCGGCCGCTGATCTTCAGACCTGGAGGAGGAGATATGAGGGACA
ATTGGAGAAGTGAATTATATAAATATAAAGTAGTAAAAATTGAACCATTAGGAGTAGCACCCACCAAGGC
AAAGAGAAGAGTGGTGCAGAGAGAAAAAAGAGCAGTGGGAATAGGAGCTTTGTTCCTTGGGTTCTTGGGA
GCAGCAGGAAGCACTATGGGCGCAGCGTCAATGACGCTGACGGTACAGGCCAGACAATTATTGTCTGGTA
TAGTGCAGCAGCAGAACAATTTGCTGAGGGCTATTGAGGCGCAACAGCATCTGTTGCAACTCACAGTCTG
GGGCATCAAGCAGCTCCAGGCAAGAATCCTGGCTGTGGAAAGATACCTAAAGGATCAACAGCTCCTGGGG
ATTTGGGGTTGCTCTGGAAAACTCATTTGCACCACTGCTGTGCCTTGGAATGCTAGTTGGAGTAATAAAT
CTCTGGAACAGATTTGGAATCACACGACCTGGATGGAGTGGGACAGAGAAATTAACAATTACACAAGCTT
AATACACTCCTTAATTGAAGAATCGCAAAACCAGCAAGAAAAGAATGAACAAGAATTATTGGAATTAGAT
AAATGGGCAAGTTTGTGGAATTGGTTTAACATAACAAATTGGCTGTGGTATATAAAATTATTCATAATGA
TAGTAGGAGGCTTGGTAGGTTTAAGAATAGTTTTTGCTGTACTTTCTATAGTGAATAGAGTTAGGCAGGG
ATATTCACCATTATCGTTTCAGACCCACCTCCCAACCCCGAGGGGACCCGACAGGCCCGAAGGAATAGAA
GAAGAAGGTGGAGAGAGAGACAGAGACAGATCCATTCGATTAGTGAACGGATCTCGACGGTATCGCCTTT
AAAAGAAAAGGGGGGATTGGGGGGTACAGTGCAGGGGAAAGAATAGTAGACATAATAGCAACAGACATAC
AAACTAAAGAATTACAAAAACAAATTACAAAAATTCAAAATTTTCGGGTTTATTACAGGGACAGCAGAGA
TCCAGTTTATCGATAAGCTTGGGAGTTCCGCGTTACATAACTTACGGTAAATGGCCCGCCTGGCTGACCG
CCCAACGACCCCCGCCCATTGACGTCAATAATGACGTATGTTCCCATAGTAACGCCAATAGGGACTTTCC
ATTGACGTCAATGGGTGGAGTATTTACGGTAAACTGCCCACTTGGCAGTACATCAAGTGTATCATATGCC
AAGTACGCCCCCTATTGACGTCAATGACGGTAAATGGCCCGCCTGGCATTATGCCCAGTACATGACCTTA
TGGGACTTTCCTACTTGGCAGTACATCTACGTATTAGTCATCGCTATTACCATGGTGATGCGGTTTTGGC
AGTACATCAATGGGCGTGGATAGCGGTTTGACTCACGGGGATTTCCAAGTCTCCACCCCATTGACGTCAA
TGGGAGTTTGTTTTGGCACCAAAATCAACGGGACTTTCCAAAATGTCGTAACAACTCCGCCCCATTGACG
CAAATGGGCGGTAGGCGTGTACGGTGGGAGGTCTATATAAGCAGAGCTCGTTTAGTGAACCGTCAGATCG
CCTGGAGACGCCATCCACGCTGTTTTGACCTCCATAGAAGACACCGACTCTACTAGAGGATCGCTAGCGC
TACCGGACTCAGATCTCGAGGCCACCATGGGATGGAGCTGTATCATCCTCTTCTTGGTAGCAACAGCTAC
AGGTAAGGGGTTAACAGTAGCAGGCTTGAGGTCTGGACATATATATGGGTGACAATGACATCCACTTTGC
CTTTCTCTCCACAGGCGCGCACTCCCAGGTCCAACTGCAGGGATCCATGGTCGACTCTTCACGTCGTAAG
TGGAATAAGACAGGTCACGCAGTCAGAGCTATAGGTCGGCTGAGCTCACTCGAGAACGTCTATATCAAGG
CCGACGAGCAGAAGAACGGCATCAAGGCGTACTTCAAGATCCGCCACAACATCGAGGGCGGCGGCGTGCA
GCTCGCCTACCACTACCAGCAGAACACCCCCATCGGCGACGGCCCCGTGCTGCTGCCCGACAACCACTAC
CTGAGCGTGCAGTCCATACTTTCGAAAGACCCCAACGAGAAGCGCGATCACATGGTCCTGCTGGAGTTCG
TGACCGCCGCCGGGATCACTCTCGGCATGGACGAGCTGTACAAGGGCGGTACCGGAGGGAGCATGGTGAG
CAAGGGCGAGGAGCTGTTCACCGGGGTGGTGCCCATCCAGGTCGAGCTGGACGGCGACGTAAACGGCCAC
AAGTTCAGCGTGTCCGGCGAGGGTGAGGGCGATGCCACCTACGGCAAGCTGACCCTGAAGTTCATCTGCA
CCACCGGCAAGCTGCCCGTGCCCTGGCCCACCCTCGTGACCACCCTGACCTACGGCGTGCAGTGCTTCAG
CCGCTACCCCGACCACATGAAGCAGCACGACTTCTTCAAGTCCGCCATGCCCGAAGGCTACATCCAGGAG
CGCACCATCTTCTTCAAGGACGACGGCAACTACAAGACCCGCGCCGAGGTGAAGTTCGAGGGCGACACCC
TGGTGAACCGCATCGAGCTGAAGGGCATCGACTTCAAGGAGGACGGCAACATCCTGGGGCACAAGCTGGA
GTACAACACGCGTGACCAACTGACTGAAGAGCAGATCGCAGAATTTAAAGAGGCTTTCTCCCTATTTGAC
AAGGACGGGGATGGGACGATAACAACCAAGGATCTGGGGACGGTGCTGCGGTCTCTGGGGCAGAACCCCA
CAGAAGCAGAGCTCCAGGACATGATCAATGAAGTAGATGCCGACGGTAATGGCACAATCGACTTCCCTGA
GTTCCTGACAATGATGGCAAGAAAAATGAAAGACACAGACAGTGAAGAAGAAATTCGCGAAGCGTTCCGT
GTGTGGGATAAGGATGGCAATGGCTACATCTCTGCAGCAGACCTTCGCCACGTGATGACAAACCTTGGAG
AGAAGTTAACAGATGAAGAGGTTGATGAAATGATCAGGGAAGCAGATATCGATGGAGAAGGTCAGGTAAA
CTACGAAGAGTTTGTACAAATGATGACAGCGAAGGCGGCCGCAGAACAAAAACTCATCTCAGAAGAGGAT
CTGAATGGGGCCGCAAGCGAGAAGGACGAGCTGTAGTCTAGATAATTCTACCGGGTAGGGGAGGCGCTTT
TCCCAAGGCAGTCTGGAGCATGCGCTTTAGCAGCCCCGCTGGGCACTTGGCGCTACACAAGTGGCCTCTG
GCCTCGCACACATTCCACATCCACCGGTAGGCGCCAACCGGCTCCGTTCTTTGGTGGCCCCTTCGCGCCA
CCTTCTACTCCTCCCCTAGTCAGGAAGTTCCCCCCCGCCCCGCAGCTCGCGTCGTGCAGGACGTGACAAA
TGGAAGTAGCACGTCTCACTAGTCTCGTGCAGATGGACAGCACCGCTGAGCAATGGAAGCGGGTAGGCCT
TTGGGGCAGCGGCCAATAGCAGCTTTGCTCCTTCGCTTTCTGGGCTCAGAGGCTGGGAAGGGGTGGGTCC
GGGGGCGGGCTCAGGGGCGGGCTCAGGGGCGGGGCGGGCGCCCGAAGGTCCTCCGGAGGCCCGGCATTCT
GCACGCTTCAAAAGCGCACGTCTGCCGCGCTGTTCTCCTCTTCCTCATCTCCGGGCCTTTCGACCTGCAG
CCCAAGCTTACCATGACCGAGTACAAGCCCACGGTGCGCCTCGCCACCCGCGACGACGTCCCCAGGGCCG
TACGCACCCTCGCCGCCGCGTTCGCCGACTACCCCGCCACGCGCCACACCGTCGATCCGGACCGCCACAT
CGAGCGGGTCACCGAGCTGCAAGAACTCTTCCTCACGCGCGTCGGGCTCGACATCGGCAAGGTGTGGGTC
GCGGACGACGGCGCCGCGGTGGCGGTCTGGACCACGCCGGAGAGCGTCGAAGCGGGGGCGGTGTTCGCCG
AGATCGGCCCGCGCATGGCCGAGTTGAGCGGTTCCCGGCTGGCCGCGCAGCAACAGATGGAAGGCCTCCT
GGCGCCGCACCGGCCCAAGGAGCCCGCGTGGTTCCTGGCCACCGTCGGCGTCTCGCCCGACCACCAGGGC
AAGGGTCTGGGCAGCGCCGTCGTGCTCCCCGGAGTGGAGGCGGCCGAGCGCGCCGGGGTGCCCGCCTTCC
TGGAGACCTCCGCGCCCCGCAACCTCCCCTTCTACGAGCGGCTCGGCTTCACCGTCACCGCCGACGTCGA
GGTGCCCGAAGGACCGCGCACCTGGTGCATGACCCGCAAGCCCGGTGCCTGACCGCGTCTGGAACAATCA
ACCTCTGGATTACAAAATTTGTGAAAGATTGACTGGTATTCTTAACTATGTTGCTCCTTTTACGCTATGT
GGATACGCTGCTTTAATGCCTTTGTATCATGCTATTGCTTCCCGTATGGCTTTCATTTTCTCCTCCTTGT
ATAAATCCTGGTTGCTGTCTCTTTATGAGGAGTTGTGGCCCGTTGTCAGGCAACGTGGCGTGGTGTGCAC
TGTGTTTGCTGACGCAACCCCCACTGGTTGGGGCATTGCCACCACCTGTCAGCTCCTTTCCGGGACTTTC
GCTTTCCCCCTCCCTATTGCCACGGCGGAACTCATCGCCGCCTGCCTTGCCCGCTGCTGGACAGGGGCTC
GGCTGTTGGGCACTGACAATTCCGTGGTGTTGTCGGGGAAGCTGACGTCCTTTCCATGGCTGCTCGCCTG
TGTTGCCACCTGGATTCTGCGCGGGACGTCCTTCTGCTACGTCCCTTCGGCCCTCAATCCAGCGGACCTT
CCTTCCCGCGGCCTGCTGCCGGCTCTGCGGCCTCTTCCGCGTCTTCGCCTTCGCCCTCAGACGAGTCGGA
TCTCCCTTTGGGCCGCCTCCCCGCCTGGAATTAATTCTGCAGTCGAGACCTAGAAAAACATGGAGCAATC
ACAAGTAGCAATACAGCAGCTACCAATGCTGATTGTGCCTGGCTAGAAGCACAAGAGGAGGAGGAGGTGG
GTTTTCCAGTCACACCTCAGGTACCTTTAAGACCAATGACTTACAAGGCAGCTGTAGATCTTAGCCACTT
TTTAAAAGAAAAGAGGGGACTGGAAGGGCTAATTCACTCCCAACGAAGACAAGATATCCTTGATCTGTGG
ATCTACCACACACAAGGCTACTTCCCTGATTAGCAGAACTACACACCAGGGCCAGGGGTCAGATATCCAC
TGACCTTTGGATGGTGCTACAAGCTAGTACCAGTTGAGCCAGATAAGGTAGAAGAGGCCAATAAAGGAGA
GAACACCAGCTTGTTACACCCTGTGAGCCTGCATGGGATGGATGACCCGGAGAGAGAAGTGTTAGAGTGG
AGGTTTGACAGCCGCCTAGCATTTCATCACGTGGCCCGAGAGCTGCATCCGGAGTACTTCAAGAACTGCT
GATATCGAGCTTGCTACAAGGGACTTTCCGCTGGGGACTTTCCAGGGAGGCGTGGCCTGGGCGGGACTGG
GGAGTGGCGAGCCCTCAGATCCTGCATATAAGCAGCTGCTTTTTGCCTGTACTGGGTCTCTCTGGTTAGA
CCAGATCTGAGCCTGGGAGCTCTCTGGCTAACTAGGGAACCCACTGCTTAAGCCTCAATAAAGCTTGCCT
TGAGTGCTTCAAGTAGTGTGTGCCCGTCTGTTGTGTGACTCTGGTAACTAGAGATCCCTCAGACCCTTTT
AGTCAGTGTGGAAAATCTCTAGCAGTAGTAGTTCATGTCATCTTATTATTCAGTATTTATAACTTGCAAA
GAAATGAATATCAGAGAGTGAGAGGCCTTGACATTGCTAGCGTTTTACCGTCGACCTCTAGCTAGAGCTT
GGCGTAATCATGGTCATAGCTGTTTCCTGTGTGAAATTGTTATCCGCTCACAATTCCACACAACATACGA
GCCGGAAGCATAAAGTGTAAAGCCTGGGGTGCCTAATGAGTGAGCTAACTCACATTAATTGCGTTGCGCT
CACTGCCCGCTTTCCAGTCGGGAAACCTGTCGTGCCAGCTGCATTAATGAATCGGCCAACGCGCGGGGAG
AGGCGGTTTGCGTATTGGGCGCTCTTCCGCTTCCTCGCTCACTGACTCGCTGCGCTCGGTCGTTCGGCTG
CGGCGAGCGGTATCAGCTCACTCAAAGGCGGTAATACGGTTATCCACAGAATCAGGGGATAACGCAGGAA
AGAACATGTGAGCAAAAGGCCAGCAAAAGGCCAGGAACCGTAAAAAGGCCGCGTTGCTGGCGTTTTTCCA
TAGGCTCCGCCCCCCTGACGAGCATCACAAAAATCGACGCTCAAGTCAGAGGTGGCGAAACCCGACAGGA
CTATAAAGATACCAGGCGTTTCCCCCTGGAAGCTCCCTCGTGCGCTCTCCTGTTCCGACCCTGCCGCTTA
CCGGATACCTGTCCGCCTTTCTCCCTTCGGGAAGCGTGGCGCTTTCTCATAGCTCACGCTGTAGGTATCT
CAGTTCGGTGTAGGTCGTTCGCTCCAAGCTGGGCTGTGTGCACGAACCCCCCGTTCAGCCCGACCGCTGC
GCCTTATCCGGTAACTATCGTCTTGAGTCCAACCCGGTAAGACACGACTTATCGCCACTGGCAGCAGCCA
CTGGTAACAGGATTAGCAGAGCGAGGTATGTAGGCGGTGCTACAGAGTTCTTGAAGTGGTGGCCTAACTA
CGGCTACACTAGAAGAACAGTATTTGGTATCTGCGCTCTGCTGAAGCCAGTTACCTTCGGAAAAAGAGTT
GGTAGCTCTTGATCCGGCAAACAAACCACCGCTGGTAGCGGTGGTTTTTTTGTTTGCAAGCAGCAGATTA
CGCGCAGAAAAAAAGGATCTCAAGAAGATCCTTTGATCTTTTCTACGGGGTCTGACGCTCAGTGGAACGA
AAACTCACGTTAAGGGATTTTGGTCATGAGATTATCAAAAAGGATCTTCACCTAGATCCTTTTAAATTAA
AAATGAAGTTTTAAATCAATCTAAAGTATATATGAGTAAACTTGGTCTGACAGTTACCAATGCTTAATCA
GTGAGGCACCTATCTCAGCGATCTGTCTATTTCGTTCATCCATAGTTGCCTGACTCCCCGTCGTGTAGAT
AACTACGATACGGGAGGGCTTACCATCTGGCCCCAGTGCTGCAATGATACCGCGAGACCCACGCTCACCG
GCTCCAGATTTATCAGCAATAAACCAGCCAGCCGGAAGGGCCGAGCGCAGAAGTGGTCCTGCAACTTTAT
CCGCCTCCATCCAGTCTATTAATTGTTGCCGGGAAGCTAGAGTAAGTAGTTCGCCAGTTAATAGTTTGCG
CAACGTTGTTGCCATTGCTACAGGCATCGTGGTGTCACGCTCGTCGTTTGGTATGGCTTCATTCAGCTCC
GGTTCCCAACGATCAAGGCGAGTTACATGATCCCCCATGTTGTGCAAAAAAGCGGTTAGCTCCTTCGGTC
CTCCGATCGTTGTCAGAAGTAAGTTGGCCGCAGTGTTATCACTCATGGTTATGGCAGCACTGCATAATTC
TCTTACTGTCATGCCATCCGTAAGATGCTTTTCTGTGACTGGTGAGTACTCAACCAAGTCATTCTGAGAA
TAGTGTATGCGGCGACCGAGTTGCTCTTGCCCGGCGTCAATACGGGATAATACCGCGCCACATAGCAGAA
CTTTAAAAGTGCTCATCATTGGAAAACGTTCTTCGGGGCGAAAACTCTCAAGGATCTTACCGCTGTTGAG
ATCCAGTTCGATGTAACCCACTCGTGCACCCAACTGATCTTCAGCATCTTTTACTTTCACCAGCGTTTCT
GGGTGAGCAAAAACAGGAAGGCAAAATGCCGCAAAAAAGGGAATAAGGGCGACACGGAAATGTTGAATAC
TCATACTCTTCCTTTTTCAATATTATTGAAGCATTTATCAGGGTTATTGTCTCATGAGCGGATACATATT
TGAATGTATTTAGAAAAATAAACAAATAGGGGTTCCGCGCACATTTCCCCGAAAAGTGCCACCTGACGTC
GACGGATCGGGAGATCAACTTGTTTATTGCAGCTTATAATGGTTACAAATAAAGCAATAGCATCACAAAT
TTCACAAATAAAGCATTTTTTTCACTGCATTCTAGTTGTGGTTTGTCCAAACTCATCAATGTATCTTATC
ATGTCTGGATCAACTGGATAACTCAAGCTAACCAAAATCATCCCAAACTTCCCACCCCATACCCTATTAC
CACTGCCAATTACCTGTGGTTTCATTTACTCTAAACCTGTGATTCCTCTGAATTATTTTCATTTTAAAGA
AATTGTATTTGTTAAATATGTACTACAAACTTAGTAGT
